Addgene plasmid #241014: pSS1-mNeongreen
Purpose: Expresses mNeongreen under control of Msg promoter
Depositing lab: Alan Smulian. Depositing organization: University of Cincinnati. Publication: Extracellular vesicle-mediated delivery of genetic material for transformation and CRISPR/Cas9-based gene editing in Pneumocystis murina. Sayson SG, Ashbaugh A, Bauer LC, Smulian AG. mBio. 2025 Sep 23:e0182525. doi: 10.1128/mbio.01825-25. PubMed 40985725.
Backbone
  Vector backbone: pSS2.1
  Backbone manufacturer: Steven Sayson, Ph.D.
  Backbone size w/o insert (bp): 3420
  Total vector size (bp): 4131
  Vector type: Yeast Expression
Growth in bacteria
  Bacterial resistance: Kanamycin, 50 μg/mL
  Growth temperature: 37°C
  Growth strain: DH5alpha
  Copy number: Unknown
Gene/Insert 1
  Gene/Insert name: mNeongreen (alt name: mNG)
  Species: P. murina
  Insert size (bp): 711
Gene/Insert 2
  Gene/Insert name: blasticidin-S deaminase (alt names: Bsd; Bsr)
  Insert size (bp): 423
Terms and licenses: Academic/Nonprofit Terms; Industry Terms: Not Available to Industry
How to cite: pSS1-mNeongreen was a gift from Alan Smulian (Addgene plasmid # 241014 ; http://n2t.net/addgene:241014 ; RRID:Addgene_241014)
