[The description below was written by a language model from this plasmid's Addgene catalogue record and pLannotate feature annotations shown in this document.]
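Description:
pSS1-mNeongreen is a small (about 4.1 kb) fluorescent reporter plasmid built on the pSS2.1 backbone and catalogued as a yeast (fungal) expression vector, intended for expression in Pneumocystis murina. It is propagated in E. coli through a high-copy ColE1/pUC-type origin and selected with kanamycin. The feature table shows an intact neo (nptII) aminoglycoside phosphotransferase gene that accounts for this resistance, flanked by a fragment of Tn5 transposase sequence that probably travelled with the kanamycin cassette. Partial β-lactamase sequences and a fragment of the AmpR promoter are also detected, but they are annotated only as fragments, and the record lists no ampicillin selection.

The payload is the coding sequence for mNeonGreen, a bright, fast-maturing monomeric green/yellow fluorescent protein. According to the catalogue entry it is expressed under control of the Msg promoter. That promoter is not annotated in the feature table, though the roughly 180 bp between the T3 promoter and the start of the mNeonGreen CDS is the likely location of upstream regulatory sequence. The reporter region is bracketed by opposing T3 and T7 phage promoters typical of a cloning-vector polylinker. A very short match to a C. elegans eft-3 promoter downstream of the reporter is most likely a chance hit.

The catalogue also lists a second insert, blasticidin-S deaminase (423 bp), which would give blasticidin selection in the recipient organism. No such CDS appears among the annotated features, so its presence and its promoter cannot be confirmed from the table. The associated work concerns extracellular vesicle-mediated delivery of genetic material into P. murina for transformation and gene editing, where this plasmid would serve as a fluorescent readout of successful delivery and expression.
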