Features (pLannotate 1.2.2; 10 found; start..end, strand, type, name):
      7..25      +  promoter       T3 promoter: promoter for bacteriophage T3 RNA polymerase
    205..912     +  CDS            mNeonGreen: mNeonGreen is a basic (constitutively fluorescent) green/yellow fluorescent protein published in 2013, derived from Branchiostoma lanceolatum. It is reported to be a very rapidly-maturing monomer with moderate acid sensitivity.
    997..1019    +  promoter       eft-3 promoter (fragment): eft-3; promoter for the C. elegans elongation factor 1α gene (Mitrovich and Anderson, 2000)
   1097..1115    -  promoter       T7 promoter: promoter for bacteriophage T7 RNA polymerase
   1327..1915    -  rep_origin     ori: high-copy-number ColE1/pMB1/pBR322/pUC origin of replication
   2082..2870    +  CDS            bla (fragment): BLAT_ECOLX - Experimental evidence at protein level: Swiss-Prot protein existence level 1. TEM-type are the most prevalent beta-lactamases in enterobacteria; they hydrolyze the beta-lactam bond in susceptible beta-lactam antibiotics, thus conferring resistance to penicillins and cephalosporins. TEM-3 and TEM-4 are capable of hydrolyzing cefotaxime and ceftazidime. TEM-5 is capable of hydrolyzing ceftazidime. TEM-6 is capable of hydrolyzing ceftazidime and aztreonam. TEM-8/CAZ-2, TEM- 16/CAZ-7 and TEM-24/CAZ-6 are markedly active against ceftazidime. IRT- 4 shows resistance to beta-lactamase in
   2874..2942    -  CDS            AmpR (fragment): β-lactamase; bla; confers resistance to ampicillin, carbenicillin, and related antibiotics
   2943..2959    -  promoter       AmpR promoter (fragment): bla
   2963..3754    -  CDS            neo: KKA2_KLEPN - Also known as kan, nptII. Experimental evidence at protein level: Swiss-Prot protein existence level 1. Resistance to kanamycin, neomycin, paromomycin, ribostamycin, butirosin and gentamicin B. From Klebsiella pneumoniae.
   3786..4073    -  CDS            tnpA (fragment): TN5P_ECOLX - Also known as tnp. Experimental evidence at protein level: Swiss-Prot protein existence level 1. Mediates transposition of transposon Tn5 by a 'cut and paste' mechanism. First, the monomeric transposase binds the 19 bp inverted DNA repeats flanking the transposon. Then, dimerization of the DNA- bound transposase creates a synaptic DNA complex. After nicking of the first DNA strand, excision of the transposon proceeds through a series of intermediates. The transposase then mediates the insertion of the transposon at a new site by strand transfer. The activity of the wild- type tran
>Addgene plasmid #241014 | pSS1-mNeongreen | addgene full sequence | sequence record 480269 | Addgene NGS Result
GCTAGCAATTAACCCTCACTAAAGGGAGACTCTACGTCAATTGCACAAATTTGAGAAAAGAGACGGATAT
CAAGAAAAATATATTTTTCAAACGCTAAAACAAATAACGGGTAAAGCAAATACACAGTCCGGAAATAACC
CCTTTAATACGAAAATAATAATTAACATTCTCATAAACTCCCGATCTGACCTAAGGTCAAAAAAATGGTT
TCAAAGGGCGAAGAGGATAACATGGCCTCTCTCCCAGCGACACATGAGTTACACATATTTGGCTCTATTA
ACGGTGTTGATTTTGACATGGTCGGTCAAGGAACGGGTAATCCAAATGATGGTTATGAAGAGTTAAACCT
GAAAAGCACTAAGGGAGATCTTCAATTCTCTCCTTGGATTTTAGTCCCTCATATCGGGTATGGCTTTCAT
CAGTATCTTCCCTACCCTGACGGTATGAGTCCTTTTCAGGCAGCCATGGTAGATGGATCCGGATACCAAG
TACATCGAACAATGCAATTTGAAGATGGTGCCTCCCTTACTGTTAATTATAGATATACCTACGAAGGAAG
CCACATTAAAGGAGAAGCTCAAGTTAAGGGGACTGGTTTTCCTGCTGACGGTCCTGTGATGACTAATTCT
TTGACCGCTGCTGACTGGTGTAGGTCGAAGAAAACTTACCCCAACGATAAAACGATAATTAGTACCTTTA
AATGGTCATATACTACTGGAAATGGTAAACGCTACCGTTCAACTGCTAGAACCACATATACTTTTGCAAA
ACCAATGGCTGCTAATTATTTGAAGAATCAGCCGATGTATGTGTTCCGTAAAACGGAATTGAAGCATTCT
AAGACAGAACTAAATTTCAAAGAATGGCAAAAAGCATTTACAGATGTTATGGGCATGGATGAGTTATATA
AATAAGGTGAGTGACACTACGACGATAAGGAGAATGTACTGGATTTTGATAAGCGTTGTTATCTTGATTA
TTTACTTCAATTTATTTTTTGTTTTTATATTTGTTTTTAATATTGTATTCTAGTCTTTAAACTGTTTATT
TAAATAGTATTGCCTTAAAGCAATACGTAGAATGCTACTCACCCTCCCTATAGTGAGTCGTATTAGGCCA
CAATCGTGAATGTGTTTGCGAATTTAGAGGTATGTATTTTATCAGATTATTTTACTATAACATTCATAAT
CAAATTATATTTTTAAAATATTACTTCAAGTGTATATCATGTATAATTACACGGCATACAAAAAAAAAAA
CTCGTCAATAAATAAATAGAATTTATTTTATTAACTACAGGAATGTGATGGCCGCGTTGCTGGCGTTTTC
CATAGGCTCCGCCCCCCTGACGAGCATCACAAAAATCGACGCTCAAGTCAGAGGTGGCGAAACCCGACAG
GACTATAAAGATACCAGGCGTTTCCCCCTGGAAGCTCCCTCGTGCGCTCTCCTGTTCCGACCCTGCCGCT
TACCGGATACCTGTCCGCCTTTCTCCCTTCGGGAAGCGTGGCGCTTTCTCATAGCTCACGCTGTAGGTAT
CTCAGTTCGGTGTAGGTCGTTCGCTCCAAGCTGGGCTGTGTGCACGAACCCCCCGTTCAGCCCGACCGCT
GCGCCTTATCCGGTAACTATCGTCTTGAGTCCAACCCGGTAAGACACGACTTATCGCCACTGGCAGCAGC
CACTGGTAACAGGATTAGCAGAGCGAGGTATGTAGGCGGTGCTACAGAGTTCTTGAAGTGGTGGCCTAAC
TACGGCTACACTAGAAGAACAGTATTTGGTATCTGCGCTCTGCTGAAGCCAGTTACCTTCGGAAAAAGAG
TTGGTAGCTCTTGATCCGGCAAACAAACCACCGCTGGTAGCGGTGGTTTTTTTGTTTGCAAGCAGCAGAT
TACGCGCAGAAAAAAAGGATCTCAAGAAGATCCTTTGATCTTTTCTACGGGGTCTGACGCTCAGTGGAAC
GAAAACTCACGTTAAGGGATTTTGGTCATGAGATTATCAAAGAAGATCTTCTAGATCCTTTTAAATTAAA
AATGAAGTTTTAAATCAATCTAAAGTATATATGAGTAACCGGTTCTGACAGCACCCAGAAACGCTGGTCA
AAGTAAAAGATGCTGAAGACCAGTTGGGTGCGCGGGTGGGTTACATCGAACTGGATCTCAATAGCGGTAA
GATCCTTGAGAGTTTTCGCCCCGAAGAACGTTTCCCAATGATGAGCACCTTTAAAGTTCTGCTGTGTGGC
GCGGTGTTATCCCGTATTGACGCCGGTCAAGAGCAGCTCGGTCGCCGCATTCACTATTCGCAGAATGACT
TGGTTGAATATAGTCCGGTCACAGAAAAGCATCTGACGGATGGCATGACAGTCAGAGAACTGTGCTCAGC
TGCCATAACCATGAGCGATAACACTGCGGCCAACTTACTTCTGACCACGATCGGAGGACCGAAAGAACTG
ACCGCCTTCTTGCACAACATGGGGGATCATGTGACTCGCTTAGATCGTTGGGAACCGGAGCTGAATGAAG
CGATACCGAACGACGAGCGTGACACCACGATGCCTGTGGCAATGGCAACAACCTTGCGCAAACTATTAAC
TGGCGAACTTCTGACTCTCGCTTCCCGGCAACAACTGATTGACTGGATGGAAGCGGATAAAGTTGCAGGA
CCTCTGCTGCGCTCGGCCCTTCCGGCTGGCTGGTTTATTGCGGATAAATCTGGCGCCGGGGAGCGTGGCT
CTCGCGGTATTATTGCAGCGCTGGGGCCGGATGGTAAACCCAGTCGTATCGTAGTGATCTACACGACCGG
CAGCCAGGCAACCATGGATGAACGAAATAGGCAGATCGCGGAGATTGGCGCCTCACTGATTAAGCATTGG
TAAAGCAAAAACAGGAAGGCAAAATGCCGCAAAAAAGGGAATAAGGGCGACACGGAAATGTTGAATACTC
ATACTCTTCCTTTTTCAATTCAGAAGAACTCGTCAAGAAGGCGATAGAAGGCGATGCGCTGCGAATCGGG
AGCGGCGATACCGTAAAGCACGAGGAAGCGGTCAGCCCATTCGCCGCCAAGCTCTTCAGCAATATCACGG
GTAGCCAACGCTATGTCCTGATAGCGGTCCGCCACACCCAGCCGGCCACAGTCGATGAATCCAGAAAAGC
GGCCATTTTCCACCATGATATTCGGCAAGCAGGCATCGCCATGGGTCACGACGAGATCCTCGCCGTCGGG
CATGCGCGCCTTGAGCCTGGCGAACAGTTCGGCTGGCGCGAGCCCCTGATGCTCTTCGTCCAGATCATCC
TGATCGACAAGACCGGCTTCCATCCGAGTACGTGCTCGCTCGATGCGATGTTTCGCTTGGTGGTCGAATG
GGCAGGTAGCCGGATCAAGCGTATGCAGCCGCCGCATTGCATCAGCCATGATGGATACTTTCTCGGCAGG
AGCAAGGTGGGATGACAGGAGATCCTGCCCCGGCACTTCGCCCAATAGCAGCCAGTCCCTTCCCGCTTCA
GTGACAACGTCGAGCACAGCTGCGCAAGGAACGCCCGTCGTGGCCAGCCACGATAGCCGCGCTGCCTCGT
CCTGCAGTTCATTCAGGGCACCGGACAGGTCGGTCTTGACAAAAAGAACCGGGCGCCCCTGCGCTGACAG
CCGGAACACGGCGGCATCAGAGCAGCCGATTGTCTGTTGTGCCCAGTCATAGCCGAATAGCCTCTCCACC
CAAGCGGCCGGAGAACCTGCGTGCAATCCATCTTGTTCAATCATGCGAAACGATCCTCATCCTGTCTCTT
GATCAGATCTTGATCCCCTGCGCCATCAGATCCTTGGCGGCAAGAAAGCCATCCAGTTTACTTTGCAGGG
CTTCCCAACCTTACCAGAGGGCGCCCCAGCTGGCAATTCCGGTTCGCTTGCTGTCCATAAAACCGCCCAG
TCTAGCTATCGCCATGTAAGCCCACTGCAAGCTACCTGCTTTCTCTTTGCGCTTGCGTTTTCCCTTGTCC
AGATAGCCCAGTAGCTGACATTCATCCGGGGTCAGCACCGTTTCTGCGGACTGGCTTTCTACGTGTTCCG
CTTCCTTTAGCAGCATGAATCAGAAATTTGGGGATAATGGGAATTTTTTACTATATACAAAGGACCAGCT
CAGCTAG
